Addgene plasmid #223509: pCMV_NESPylRS(WT)_hU6tRNAPyl
Purpose: PylRS (WT)/tRNA Pyl orthogonal pair for genetic code expansion that allows site-specific incorporation of noncanonical amino-acids into a POI using the Amber stop codon
Depositing lab: Edward Lemke. Depositing organization: European Molecular Biology Laboratory (EMBL), Heidelberg. Publication: Debugging Eukaryotic Genetic Code Expansion for Site-Specific Click-PAINT Super-Resolution Microscopy. Nikic I, Estrada Girona G, Kang JH, Paci G, Mikhaleva S, Koehler C, Shymanska NV, Ventura Santos C, Spitz D, Lemke EA. Angew Chem Int Ed Engl. 2016 Dec 23;55(52):16172-16176. doi: 10.1002/anie.201608284. Epub 2016 Nov 2. PubMed 27804198.
Backbone
  Vector backbone: pCMV
  Vector type: Mammalian Expression
  Selectable markers: Hygromycin
Growth in bacteria
  Bacterial resistance: Ampicillin, 100 μg/mL
  Growth temperature: 37°C
  Growth strain: DH5alpha
  Copy number: High Copy
Gene/Insert 1
  Gene/Insert name: NES Pyrrolysyl-tRNA Synthetase
  Species: Methanosarcina mazei
  Insert size (bp): 1392
  Entrez Gene: pylS (a.k.a. MM_RS07465, MM_1445)
  Promoter: CMV, SP6
  Cloning method: Restriction Enzyme; 5′ cloning site unknown (unknown if destroyed); 3′ cloning site unknown (unknown if destroyed)
  Sequencing primers: 5′ n/a
Gene/Insert 2
  Gene/Insert name: tRNA Pyl
  Species: Methanosarcina mazei
  Insert size (bp): 321
  Promoter: U6
  Cloning method: Restriction Enzyme; 5′ cloning site unknown (unknown if destroyed); 3′ cloning site unknown (unknown if destroyed)
  Sequencing primers: 5′ n/a
Terms and licenses: Academic/Nonprofit Terms; Industry Terms: Not Available to Industry
How to cite: pCMV_NESPylRS(WT)_hU6tRNAPyl was a gift from Edward Lemke (Addgene plasmid # 223509 ; http://n2t.net/addgene:223509 ; RRID:Addgene_223509)
