[The description below was written by a language model from this plasmid's Addgene catalogue record and pLannotate feature annotations shown in this document.]
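Description:
pCMV_NESPylRS(WT)_hU6tRNAPyl is a mammalian expression plasmid on a pCMV backbone. It delivers both halves of the Methanosarcina mazei pyrrolysyl orthogonal pair for genetic code expansion. In bacteria it is maintained at high copy from a ColE1/pUC-type origin and selected with ampicillin through the bla gene. An f1 origin is also present. In mammalian cells, selection is provided by a hygromycin resistance gene driven by the SV40 enhancer/early promoter and terminated by an SV40 poly(A) signal. The annotation also reports a short ble fragment, lacI and lac promoter/operator remnants and an IgH signal sequence fragment, which appear to be backbone leftovers with no stated function.

The first payload is the wild-type pyrrolysyl-tRNA synthetase (pylS). According to the catalogue entry it carries a nuclear export signal (NES), although the NES is not separately annotated in the feature table. Its expression is driven by the CMV enhancer and immediate early promoter, followed by a CMV intron fragment, and it ends at a bGH poly(A) signal. An SP6 promoter sits just upstream of the coding region and could serve for in vitro transcription. In general, an export signal keeps the synthetase in the cytoplasm, where translation takes place. The second cassette lies in the opposite orientation and uses the human U6 RNA polymerase III promoter to transcribe tRNAPyl.

When the plasmid is co-transfected with a gene of interest carrying an in-frame amber (UAG) stop codon, the synthetase charges the suppressor tRNA with a supplied noncanonical amino acid. That residue is then incorporated site-specifically into the protein. The associated publication applies this approach to click-chemistry labelling for super-resolution microscopy.
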