Features (pLannotate 1.2.2; 22 found; start..end, strand, type, name):
    321..650     -  promoter       SV40 promoter: SV40 enhancer and early promoter
    664..1092    -  rep_origin     f1 ori (sequence partly withheld): f1 bacteriophage origin of replication; arrow indicates direction of (+) strand synthesis
   1113..1134    -  promoter       SV40 promoter (fragment): SV40 enhancer and early promoter
   1138..1362    -  polyA_signal   bGH poly(A) signal: bovine growth hormone polyadenylation signal
   1385..2743    -  CDS            pylS: PYLS_METMA - Experimental evidence at protein level: Swiss-Prot protein existence level 1. Catalyzes the attachment of pyrrolysine to tRNA(Pyl). Pyrrolysine is a lysine derivative encoded by the termination codon UAG. From Methanosarcina mazei (strain ATCC BAA-159 / DSM 3647 / Goe1 / Go1 / JCM 11833 / OCM 88) (Methanosarcina frisia).
   2825..2862    -  CDS            IgH signal sequence (fragment): signal sequence from the mouse immunoglobulin heavy chain variable region
   2866..2884    -  promoter       SP6 promoter: promoter for bacteriophage SP6 RNA polymerase
   2936..2979    -  intron         CMV intron (fragment): modified intron A from human cytomegalovirus
   3118..3317    -  promoter       CMV promoter: human cytomegalovirus (CMV) immediate early promoter
   3319..3696    -  enhancer       CMV enhancer: human cytomegalovirus immediate early enhancer
   3875..4115    +  promoter       U6 promoter: RNA polymerase III promoter for human U6 snRNA
   4123..4191    +  ncRNA          tRNA: Accession: RF00005 - tRNA
   4213..4317    +  promoter       AmpR promoter: bla
   4318..5178    +  CDS            AmpR: β-lactamase; bla; confers resistance to ampicillin, carbenicillin, and related antibiotics
   5349..5937    +  rep_origin     ori: high-copy-number ColE1/pMB1/pBR322/pUC origin of replication
   6120..6212    +  CDS            lacI (fragment): lac repressor; lacI; The lac repressor binds to the lac operator to inhibit transcription in E. coli. This inhibition can be relieved by adding lactose or isopropyl-β-D-thiogalactopyranoside (IPTG).
   6225..6246    +  protein_bind   CAP binding site: CAP binding activates transcription in the presence of cAMP. E. coli catabolite activator protein
   6261..6291    +  promoter       lac promoter: promoter for the E. coli lac operon
   6299..6315    +  protein_bind   lac operator: The lac repressor binds to the lac operator to inhibit transcription in E. coli. This inhibition can be relieved by adding lactose or isopropyl-β-D-thiogalactopyranoside (IPTG). lac repressor encoded by lacI
   6388..6509    -  polyA_signal   SV40 poly(A) signal: SV40 polyadenylation signal
   6504..6629    -  CDS            ble (fragment): BLE_KLEPN - Experimental evidence at protein level: Swiss-Prot protein existence level 1. Binding protein with a strong affinity to the bleomycin family of antibiotics. Binds to CL990; an antimitotic-antibiotic compound. From Klebsiella pneumoniae.
   6639..272     -  CDS            HygR (across the origin): aminoglycoside phosphotransferase from E. coli; aph(4)-Ia; confers resistance to hygromycin
>Addgene plasmid #223509 | pCMV_NESPylRS(WT)_hU6tRNAPyl | addgene full sequence | sequence record 448627 | Addgene NGS Result
ATGCAATAGGTCAGGCTCTCGCTGAATTCCCCAATGTCAAGCACTTCCGGAATCGGGAGCGCGGCCGATG
CAAAGTGCCGATAAACATAACGATCTTTGTAGAAACCATCGGCGCAGCTATTTACCCGCAGGACATATCC
ACGCCCTCCTACATCGAAGCTGAAAGCACGAGATTCTTCGCCCTCCGAGAGCTGCATCAGGTCGGAGACG
CTGTCGAACTTTTCGATCAGAAACTTCTCGACAGACGTCGCGGTGAGTTCAGGCTTTTTCATCACGTGCT
GATCAGATCCGAAAATGGATATACAAGCTCCCGGGAGCTTTTTGCAAAAGCCTAGGCCTCCAAAAAAGCC
TCCTCACTACTTCTGGAATAGCTCAGAGGCAGAGGCGGCCTCGGCCTCTGCATAAATAAAAAAAATTAGT
CAGCCATGGGGCGGAGAATGGGCGGAACTGGGCGGAGTTAGGGGCGGGATGGGCGGAGTTAGGGGCGGGA
CTATGGTTGCTGACTAATTGAGATGCATGCTTTGCATACTTCTGCCTGCTGGGGAGCCTGGGGACTTTCC
ACACCTGGTTGCTGACTAATTGAGATGCATGCTTTGCATACTTCTGCCTGCTGGGGAGCCTGGGGACTTT
CCACACCCTAACTGACACACATTCCACAGAATTAATTCGCGTTAAATTTTTGTTAAATCAGCTCATTTTT
TAACCAATAGGCCGAAATCGGCAAAATCCCTTATAAATCAAAAGAATAGACCGAGATAGGGT
[37 nt withheld, positions 763-799]
AAAGAACGTGGACTCCAACGTCAAAGG
[49 nt withheld, positions 827-875]
T
[91 nt withheld, positions 877-967]
G
[124 nt withheld, positions 969-1092]
GGGGATACCCCCTAGAGCCCCAGCTGGTTCTTTCCGCCTCAGAAGCCATAGAGCCCACCGCATCCCCAGC
ATGCCTGCTATTGTCTTCCCAATCCTCCCCCTTGCTGTCCTGCCCCACCCCACCCCCCAGAATAGAATGA
CACCTACTCAGACAATGCGATGCAATTTCCTCATTTTATTAGGAAAGGACAGTGGGAGTGGCACCTTCCA
GGGTCAAGGAAGGCACGGGGGAGGGGCAAACAACAGATGGCTGGCAACTAGAAGGCACAGTCGAGGCTGA
TCAGCGGGTTTACAGGTTAGTAGAAATACCATTGTAATAGGACTCGGAACGTGCAGCACGTTTGATGTTC
TTGAAGTCGTGTTTTACTTTCAGCAGACGCTCCAGACCAAAACCCGCACCGATCCAAGGTTTGTCGATAC
CCCACTCACGATCCAGCGGGATTGGGCCCACAACGGCACTAGACAGTTCCAGGTCGCCGTGCATGACATC
CAGGGTGTCGCCATACACCATACAGCTGTCGCCCACAATTTTGAAGTCAATGCCCAGGTGGTTCAGAAAA
TCGGTGATGATGCTTTCCAGGTTCTCACGAGTACAACCTGAACCCATTTGGCAAAAGTTCAGCATGGTAA
ACTCCTCCAGATGTTCTTTACCGTCGGACTCTTTACGATAACACGGGCCGATCTCGAAGATTTTGATAGG
ATCAGGCAGGGCACGGTCCAGTTTGCGCAGATAGTTATACAGATTTGGTGCCAGCATAGGGCGCAGACAG
AAGTTTTTATCCACACGGAAAATTTGTTTGCTCAGTTCGGTATCATTGTCGATGCCCATACGCTCGATAT
ACTCCAGAGGAATCAGAATCGGGGATTTGATCTCCAGAAAGCCACGATCCACGAAAAAGCGGGTGATTTC
ACGTTCCAGTTTCCCCAGATAGTTCTCACGTTCTTCGGCATAGATTTGTTGCAGGTCTTTTTTACGACGT
GACAGCAGTTCGCTCTCCAGTTCACGAAACGGTTTGCCGGAATTCAGGCTGATTTCGTCTTTCGGATTCA
GCAGAACCTCCAGACGATCGGTTTGGGATTTTGTCAGTGCTGGAGCTGATGCTTGAACCGGGGCAGACAT
GCTTGTAATCGGATTGGTATTGCCTTTAACCAGGGCGCTAGCGGTGGCACCGGTGCTAATACTGCTAATG
CTGGTGCTCACACTTGCTGGAACAGAAACGGACTCCTGGGTAGAAACAGGAATGGCCGGAGAGAATTTGC
TTCCAGACGGCTGTGCCTGTGCTGCTTCAGTGTTTTCCAGTGGTTTAGGGGCACGAGCAACGGATTTCGG
CATTGCTTTTTTAGTACGGGTAGGAGCGCTAACGACTTTCACTTTCACGCTTGTTTGGTCCTCATTGGCT
TTTGTCAGGAATTTGTTCAGATCCTCATCGGACACACGGCAACGTTTACAGGTTTTACGATATTTGTGGT
GACGCAGTGCACGTGCTGTACGAGAAGAGCGGCTATTGTTCACAACCAGATGATCGCCACACGCCATCTC
AATATAGATTTTCGAACGGCTAACCTCGTGGTGTTTGATTTTATGAATGGTTCCGGTACGACTCATCCAC
AGACCAGTAGCAGAGATCAGGGTATTCAGCGGTTTTTTATCATCCAGGGTCAGGCGTTCCAGCGGCGGCA
GCTGCAGCGGCACCGGGCACGCCATGGTGAAGCTTCCGTGCAGTTGGACCTGGGAGTGGACACCTGTGGA
GAGAAAGGCAAAGTGGATGTTATTCTATAGTGTCACCTAAATCGTATGTGTATGATACATAAGGTTATGT
ATTAATTGTAGCCGCGTTCTAACGAAGCCAAGGGGGTGGGCCTATAGACTCTATAGGCGGTACTTACGTC
ACTCTTGGCACGGGGAATCCGCGTTCCAATGCACCGTTCCCGGCCGCGGAGGCTGGATCGGTCCCGGTGT
CTTCTATGGAGGTCAAAACAGCGTGGATGGCGTCTCCAGGCGATCTGACGGTTCACTAAACGAGCTCTGC
TTATATAGACCTCCCACCGTACACGCCTACCGCCCATTTGCGTCAACGGGGCGGGGTTATTACGACATTT
TGGAAAGTCCCGTTGATTTTGGTGCCAAAACAAACTCCCATTGACGTCAATGGGGTGGAGACTTGGAAAT
CCCCGTGAGTCAAACCGCTATCCACGCCCATTGGTGTACTGCCAAAACCGCATCACCATGGTAATAGCGA
TGACTAATACGTAGATGTACTGCCAAGTAGGAAAGTCCCGTAAGGTCATGTACTGGGCATAATGCCAGGC
GGGCCATTTACCGTCATTGACGTCAATAGGGGGCGGACTTGGCATATGATACACTTGATGTACTGCCAAG
TGGGCAGTTTACCGTAAATACTCCACCCATTGACGTCAATGGAAAGTCCCTATTGGCGTTACTATGGGAA
CATACGTCATTATTGACGTCAATGGGCGGGGGTCGTTGGGCGGTCAGCCAGGCGGGCCATTTACCGTAAG
TTATGTAACGCGGAACTCCATATATGGGCTATGAACTAATGACCCCGTAATTGATTACTATTAATAACTA
GTCAATAATCAATGCCAACATGGCGGTCATATTGGACATGAGCCAATATAAATGTACATATTATGATATA
GATACAACGTATGCAATGGCCAATAGCCAATATTGATTTATGCTATATAACCAATGAATAATATGGCTAA
TGGCCAATATTGGCGTATATCTGGCCCGTACATCGCGAAGGTCGGGCAGGAAGAGGGCCTATTTCCCATG
ATTCCTTCATATTTGCATATACGATACAAGGCTGTTAGAGAGATAATTAGAATTAATTTGACTGTAAACA
CAAAGATATTAGTACAAAATACGTGACGTAGAAAGTAATAATTTCTTGGGTAGTTTGCAGTTTTAAAATT
ATGTTTTAAAATGGACTATCATATGCTTACCGTAACTTGAAAGTATTTCGATTTCTTGGCTTTATATATC
TTGTGGAAAGGACGAAACACCGGAAACCTGATCATGTAGATCGAATGGACTCTAAATCCGTTCAGCCGGG
TTAGATTCCCGGGGTTTCCGCCATTTTTCGGGGAAATGTGCGCGGAACCCCTATTTGTTTATTTTTCTAA
ATACATTCAAATATGTATCCGCTCATGAGACAATAACCCTGATAAATGCTTCAATAATATTGAAAAAGGA
AGAGTATGAGTATTCAACATTTCCGTGTCGCCCTTATTCCCTTTTTTGCGGCATTTTGCCTTCCTGTTTT
TGCTCACCCAGAAACGCTGGTGAAAGTAAAAGATGCTGAAGATCAGTTGGGTGCACGAGTGGGTTACATC
GAACTGGATCTCAACAGCGGTAAGATCCTTGAGAGTTTTCGCCCCGAAGAACGTTTTCCAATGATGAGCA
CTTTTAAAGTTCTGCTATGTGGCGCGGTATTATCCCGTATTGACGCCGGGCAAGAGCAACTCGGTCGCCG
CATACACTATTCTCAGAATGACTTGGTTGAGTACTCACCAGTCACAGAAAAGCATCTTACGGATGGCATG
ACAGTAAGAGAATTATGCAGTGCTGCCATAACCATGAGTGATAACACTGCGGCCAACTTACTTCTGACAA
CGATCGGAGGACCGAAGGAGCTAACCGCTTTTTTGCACAACATGGGGGATCATGTAACTCGCCTTGATCG
TTGGGAACCGGAGCTGAATGAAGCCATACCAAACGACGAGCGTGACACCACGATGCCTGTAGCAATGGCA
ACAACGTTGCGCAAACTATTAACTGGCGAACTACTTACTCTAGCTTCCCGGCAACAATTAATAGACTGGA
TGGAGGCGGATAAAGTTGCAGGACCACTTCTGCGCTCGGCCCTTCCGGCTGGCTGGTTTATTGCTGATAA
ATCTGGAGCCGGTGAGCGTGGGTCTCGCGGTATCATTGCAGCACTGGGGCCAGATGGTAAGCCCTCCCGT
ATCGTAGTTATCTACACGACGGGGAGTCAGGCAACTATGGATGAACGAAATAGACAGATCGCTGAGATAG
GTGCCTCACTGATTAAGCATTGGTAACTGTCAGACCAAGTTTACTCATATATACTTTAGATTGATTTAAA
ACTTCATTTTTAATTTAAAAGGATCTAGGTGAAGATCCTTTTTGATAATCTCATGACCAAAATCCCTTAA
CGTGAGTTTTCGTTCCACTGAGCGTCAGACCCCGTAGAAAAGATCAAAGGATCTTCTTGAGATCCTTTTT
TTCTGCGCGTAATCTGCTGCTTGCAAACAAAAAAACCACCGCTACCAGCGGTGGTTTGTTTGCCGGATCA
AGAGCTACCAACTCTTTTTCCGAAGGTAACTGGCTTCAGCAGAGCGCAGATACCAAATACTGTTCTTCTA
GTGTAGCCGTAGTTAGGCCACCACTTCAAGAACTCTGTAGCACCGCCTACATACCTCGCTCTGCTAATCC
TGTTACCAGTGGCTGCTGCCAGTGGCGATAAGTCGTGTCTTACCGGGTTGGACTCAAGACGATAGTTACC
GGATAAGGCGCAGCGGTCGGGCTGAACGGGGGGTTCGTGCACACAGCCCAGCTTGGAGCGAACGACCTAC
ACCGAACTGAGATACCTACAGCGTGAGCTATGAGAAAGCGCCACGCTTCCCGAAGGGAGAAAGGCGGACA
GGTATCCGGTAAGCGGCAGGGTCGGAACAGGAGAGCGCACGAGGGAGCTTCCAGGGGGAAACGCCTGGTA
TCTTTATAGTCCTGTCGGGTTTCGCCACCTCTGACTTGAGCGTCGATTTTTGTGATGCTCGTCAGGGGGG
CGGAGCCTATGGAAAAACGCCAGCAACGCGGCCTTTTTACGGTTCCTGGCCTTTTGCTGGCCTTTTGCTC
ACATGTTCTTTCCTGCGTTATCCCCTGATTCTGTGGATAACCGTATTACCGCCTTTGAGTGAGCTGATAC
CGCTCGCCGCAGCCGAACGACCGAGCGCAGCGAGTCAGTGAGCGAGGAAGCGGAAGAGCGCCCAATACGC
AAACCGCCTCTCCCCGCGCGTTGGCCGATTCATTAATGCAGCTGGCACGACAGGTTTCCCGACTGGAAAG
CGGGCAGTGAGCGCAACGCAATTAATGTGAGTTAGCTCACTCATTAGGCACCCCAGGCTTTACACTTTAT
GCTTCCGGCTCGTATGTTGTGTGGAATTGTGAGCGGATAACAATTTCACACAGGAAACAGCTATGACCAT
GATTACGCCAAGCTCTAGCTAGAGGTCGACGGTATACAGACATGATAAGATACATTGATGAGTTTGGACA
AACCACAACTAGAATGCAGTGAAAAAAATGCTTTATTTGTGAAATTTGTGATGCTATTGCTTTATTTGTA
ACCATTATAAGCTGCAATAAACAAGTTGGGGTGGGCGAAGAACTCCAGCATGAGATCCCCGCGCTGGAGG
ATCATCCAGCCGGCGTCCCGGAAAACGATTCCGAAGCCCAACCTTTCATAGAAGGCGGCGGTGGAATCGA
AATCTCGTAGCACGTGCTATTCCTTTGCCCTCGGACGAGTGCTGGGGCGTCGGTTTCCACTATCGGCGAG
TACTTCTACACAGCCATCGGTCCAGACGGCCGCGCTTCTGCGGGCGATTTGTGTACGCCCGACAGTCCCG
GCTCCGGATCGGACGATTGCGTCGCATCGACCCTGCGCCCAAGCTGCATCATCGAAATTGCCGTCAACCA
AGCTCTGATAGAGTTGGTCAAGACCAATGCGGAGCATATACGCCCGGAGCCGCGGCGATCCTGCAAGCTC
CGGATGCCTCCGCTCGAAGTAGCGCGTCTGCTGCTCCATACAAGCCAACCACGGCCTCCAGAAGAAGATG
TTGGCGACCTCGTATTGGGAATCCCCGAACATCGCCTCGCTCCAGTCAATGACCGCTGTTATGCGGCCAT
TGTCCGTCAGGACATTGTTGGAGCCGAAATCCGCGTGCACGAGGTGCCGGACTTCGGGGCAGTCCTCGGC
CCAAAGCATCAGCTCATCGAGAGCCTGCGCGACGGACGCACTGACGGTGTCGTCCATCACAGTTTGCCAG
TGATACACATGGGGATCAGCAATCGCGCATATGAAATCACGCCATGTAGTGTATTGACCGATTCCTTGCG
GTCCGAATGGGCCGAACCCGCTCGTCTGGCTAAGATCGGCCGCAGCGATCGCATCCATGGCCTCCGCGAC
CGGCTGCAGAACAGCGGGCAGTTCGGTTTCAGGCAGGTCTTGCAACGTGACACCCTGTGCACGGCGGGAG
